Addgene plasmid #115245: NODALvar-MYC-DYK
Purpose: For mammalian expression of a human NODAL splice variant open reading frame with a C-terminal MYC-DYK tag
Depositing lab: Lynne Postovit. Depositing organization: University of Alberta. Publication: Genetically regulated human NODAL splice variants are differentially post-transcriptionally processed and functionally distinct. Findlay SD, Bilyk O, Lypka K, Waskiewicz AJ, Postovit L. (2018) bioRxiv 276170 10.1101/276170.
Backbone
  Vector backbone: pCMV6
  Backbone manufacturer: Origene
  Vector type: Mammalian Expression
  Selectable markers: Neomycin (select with G418)
Growth in bacteria
  Bacterial resistance: Kanamycin, 50 μg/mL
  Growth temperature: 37°C
  Growth strain: DH5alpha
  Copy number: Unknown
Gene/Insert
  Gene/Insert name: NODAL
  Species: H. sapiens (human)
  Entrez Gene: NODAL (a.k.a. HTX5)
  Promoter: CMV
  Tag / fusion protein: MYC-DYK (C terminal on insert)
  Cloning method: Restriction Enzyme; 5′ cloning site unknown (unknown if destroyed)
  Sequencing primers: 5′ T7; 3′ hGH-PA-R
Terms and licenses: Academic/Nonprofit Terms; Industry Terms: Not Available to Industry
Depositor comments: Please visit https://www.biorxiv.org/content/early/2018/03/04/276170 for bioRxiv preprint.
How to cite: NODALvar-MYC-DYK was a gift from Lynne Postovit (Addgene plasmid # 115245 ; http://n2t.net/addgene:115245 ; RRID:Addgene_115245)
