[The description below was written by a language model from this plasmid's Addgene catalogue record and pLannotate feature annotations shown in this document.]
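Description:
NODALvar-MYC-DYK is a 5,895 bp mammalian expression plasmid built on the Origene pCMV6 backbone, carrying the open reading frame of a human NODAL splice variant fused at its C terminus to a MYC-DYK (Myc plus FLAG-type DYKDDDDK) epitope tag. Transcription is driven by the human cytomegalovirus immediate-early enhancer and promoter and terminated by the human growth hormone polyadenylation signal. A T7 promoter sits between the CMV promoter and the insert, where it serves as a sequencing primer site and could support in vitro transcription. Automated annotation matches about 900 bp of the insert to canonical human NODAL as a partial hit, followed by an unannotated stretch before the tag. This pattern is consistent with variant-specific sequence, although the record does not describe the variant's exon structure. Only a short FLAG-like match is annotated for the tag, and the Myc portion is not called separately. The cloning sites used are not recorded.

The plasmid replicates in E. coli from a high-copy ColE1/pUC-type origin and also carries an f1 origin for single-stranded DNA production. A single Tn5 aminoglycoside phosphotransferase gene (NeoR/KanR) provides both selections. The bacterial bla (AmpR) promoter drives it for kanamycin resistance in bacteria, and the SV40 enhancer/early promoter, with an HSV TK polyadenylation signal, drives it for G418 selection of stably transfected mammalian cells. Short ble, lacZα and bGH poly(A) fragments appear to be backbone remnants. The depositor and repository-sequenced records have the same length and feature order, differing only in their start coordinate. The construct is intended for transient or stable expression of the tagged NODAL variant, allowing antibody-based detection in studies comparing the processing and function of NODAL isoforms.
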