Features (pLannotate 1.2.2; 16 found; start..end, strand, type, name):
      1..25      +  rep_origin     M13 ori (fragment): M13 bacteriophage origin of replication; arrow indicates direction of (+) strand synthesis
     29..183     -  CDS            lacZα (fragment): LacZα fragment of β-galactosidase; lacZ fragment
    343..722     +  enhancer       CMV enhancer: human cytomegalovirus immediate early enhancer
    724..923     +  promoter       CMV promoter: human cytomegalovirus (CMV) immediate early promoter
    952..970     +  promoter       T7 promoter: promoter for bacteriophage T7 RNA polymerase
   1029..1928    +  CDS            NODAL (fragment): NODAL_HUMAN - Experimental evidence at protein level: Swiss-Prot protein existence level 1. Essential for mesoderm formation and axial patterning during embryonic development. From Homo sapiens (Human).
   2109..2133    +  CDS            3xFLAG (fragment): three tandem FLAG® epitope tags
   2179..2801    +  polyA_signal   hGH poly(A) signal: human growth hormone polyadenylation signal
   2950..3538    -  rep_origin     ori: high-copy-number ColE1/pMB1/pBR322/pUC origin of replication
   3760..3776    +  polyA_signal   bGH poly(A) signal (fragment): bovine growth hormone polyadenylation signal
   3867..3914    -  polyA_signal   HSV TK poly(A) signal: herpes simplex virus thymidine kinase polyadenylation signal (Cole and Stacy, 1985)
   3973..4125    -  CDS            ble (fragment): BLE_KLEPN - Experimental evidence at protein level: Swiss-Prot protein existence level 1. Binding protein with a strong affinity to the bleomycin family of antibiotics. Binds to CL990; an antimitotic-antibiotic compound. From Klebsiella pneumoniae.
   4146..4940    -  CDS            NeoR/KanR: aminoglycoside phosphotransferase from Tn5; aph(3')-II (or nptII); confers resistance to neomycin, kanamycin, and G418 (Geneticin®)
   4975..5332    -  promoter       SV40 promoter: SV40 enhancer and early promoter
   5334..5438    -  promoter       AmpR promoter: bla
   5465..5893    +  rep_origin     f1 ori (sequence partly withheld): f1 bacteriophage origin of replication; arrow indicates direction of (+) strand synthesis
>Addgene plasmid #115245 | NODALvar-MYC-DYK | depositor full sequence | sequence record 217099 | Full Sequence
AACAAAATATTAACGCTTACAATTTCCATTCGCCATTCAGGCTGCGCAACTGTTGGGAAGGGCGATCGGT
GCGGGCCTCTTCGCTATTACGCCAGCTGGCGAAAGGGGGATGTGCTGCAAGGCGATTAAGTTGGGTAACG
CCAGGGTTTTCCCAGTCACGACGTTGTAAAACGACGGCCAGTGCCAAGCTGATCTATACATTGAATCAAT
ATTGGCAATTAGCCATATTAGTCATTGGTTATATAGCATAAATCAATATTGGCTATTGGCCATTGCATAC
GTTGTATCTATATCATAATATGTACATTTATATTGGCTCATGTCCAATATGACCGCCATGTTGACATTGA
TTATTGACTAGTTATTAATAGTAATCAATTACGGGGTCATTAGTTCATAGCCCATATATGGAGTTCCGCG
TTACATAACTTACGGTAAATGGCCCGCCTGGCTGACCGCCCAACGACCCCCGCCCATTGACGTCAATAAT
GACGTATGTTCCCATAGTAACGCCAATAGGGACTTTCCATTGACGTCAATGGGTGGAGTATTTACGGTAA
ACTGCCCACTTGGCAGTACATCAAGTGTATCATATGCCAAGTCCGCCCCCTATTGACGTCAATGACGGTA
AATGGCCCGCCTGGCATTATGCCCAGTACATGACCTTACGGGACTTTCCTACTTGGCAGTACATCTACGT
ATTAGTCATCGCTATTACCATGGTGATGCGGTTTTGGCAGTACACCAATGGGCGTGGATAGCGGTTTGAC
TCACGGGGATTTCCAAGTCTCCACCCCATTGACGTCAATGGGAGTTTGTTTTGGCACCAAAATCAACGGG
ACTTTCCAAAATGTCGTAATAACCCCGCCCCGTTGACGCAAATGGGCGGTAGGCGTGTACGGTGGGAGGT
CTATATAAGCAGAGCTCGTTTAGTGAACCGTCAGAATTTTGTAATACGACTCACTATAGGGCGGCCGGGA
ATTCATCGACTGGATCCGGTACCGAGGAGATCTGCCGCCGCGATCGCCATGCACGCCCACTGCCTGCCCT
TCCTTCTGCACGCCTGGTGGGCCCTACTCCAGGCGGGTGCTGCGACGGTGGCCACTGCGCTCCTGCGTAC
GCGGGGGCAGCCCTCGTCGCCATCCCCTCTGGCGTACATGCTGAGCCTCTACCGCGACCCGCTGCCGAGG
GCAGACATCATCCGCAGCCTACAGGCAGAAGATGTGGCAGTGGATGGGCAGAACTGGACGTTTGCTTTTG
ACTTCTCCTTCCTGAGCCAACAAGAGGATCTGGCATGGGCTGAGCTCCGGCTGCAGCTGTCCAGCCCTGT
GGACCTCCCCACTGAGGGCTCACTTGCCATTGAGATTTTCCACCAGCCAAAGCCCGACACAGAGCAGGCT
TCAGACAGCTGCTTAGAGCGGTTTCAGATGGACCTATTCACTGTCACTTTGTCCCAGGTCACCTTTTCCT
TGGGCAGCATGGTTTTGGAGGTGACCAGGCCTCTCTCCAAGTGGCTGAAGCACCCTGGGGCCCTGGAGAA
GCAGATGTCCAGGGTAGCTGGAGAGTGCTGGCCGCGGCCCCCCACACCGCCTGCCACCAATGTGCTCCTT
ATGCTCTACTCCAACCTCTCGCAGGAGCAGAGGCAGCTGGGTGGGTCCACCTTGCTGTGGGAAGCCGAGA
GCTCCTGGCGGGCCCAGGAGGGACAGCTGTCCTGGGAGTGGGGCAAGAGGCACCGTCGACATCACTTGCC
AGACAGAAGTCAACTGTGTCGGAAGGTCAAGTTCCAGGTGGACTTCAACCTGATCGGATGGGGCTCCTGG
ATCATCTACCCCAAGCAGTACAACGCCTATCGCTGTGAGGGCGAGTGTCCTAATCCTGTTGGGGAGGAGT
TTCATCCGACCAACCATGCATACATCCAGGTGGCCCTGCCCTGCTGTCCAAGGTCATATGGGACCAAAAT
GTTTTCATTTTACTCCATGAAGTCTGGAATGAGAATTTCTTGGACTTGCAATATATCCTCCATGCCAAGC
CTCAGAGTCTGCACGCGTACGCGGCCGCTCGAGCAGAAACTCATCTCAGAAGAGGATCTGGCAGCAAATG
ATATCCTGGATTACAAGGATGACGACGATAAGGTTTAAACGGCCGGCCGCGGTCATAGCTGTTTCCTGAA
CAGATCCCGGGTGGCATCCCTGTGACCCCTCCCCAGTGCCTCTCCTGGCCCTGGAAGTTGCCACTCCAGT
GCCCACCAGCCTTGTCCTAATAAAATTAAGTTGCATCATTTTGTCTGACTAGGTGTCCTTCTATAATATT
ATGGGGTGGAGGGGGGTGGTATGGAGCAAGGGGCAAGTTGGGAAGACAACCTGTAGGGCCTGCGGGGTCT
ATTGGGAACCAAGCTGGAGTGCAGTGGCACAATCTTGGCTCACTGCAATCTCCGCCTCCTGGGTTCAAGC
GATTCTCCTGCCTCAGCCTCCCGAGTTGTTGGGATTCCAGGCATGCATGACCAGGCTCAGCTAATTTTTG
TTTTTTTGGTAGAGACGGGGTTTCACCATATTGGCCAGGCTGGTCTCCAACTCCTAATCTCAGGTGATCT
ACCCACCTTGGCCTCCCAAATTGCTGGGATTACAGGCGTGAACCACTGCTCCCTTCCCTGTCCTTCTGAT
TTTAAAATAACTATACCAGCAGGAGGACGTCCAGACACAGCATAGGCTACCTGGCCATGCCCAACCGGTG
GGACATTTGAGTTGCTTGCTTGGCACTGTCCTCTCATGCGTTGGGTCCACTCAGTAGATGCCTGTTGAAT
TGGGTACGCGGCCAGCGGCGAGCGGTATCAGCTCACTCAAAGGCGGTAATACGGTTATCCACAGAATCAG
GGGATAACGCAGGAAAGAACATGTGAGCAAAAGGCCAGCAAAAGGCCAGGAACCGTAAAAAGGCCGCGTT
GCTGGCGTTTTTCCATAGGCTCCGCCCCCCTGACGAGCATCACAAAAATCGACGCTCAAGTCAGAGGTGG
CGAAACCCGACAGGACTATAAAGATACCAGGCGTTTCCCCCTGGAAGCTCCCTCGTGCGCTCTCCTGTTC
CGACCCTGCCGCTTACCGGATACCTGTCCGCCTTTCTCCCTTCGGGAAGCGTGGCGCTTTCTCATAGCTC
ACGCTGTAGGTATCTCAGTTCGGTGTAGGTCGTTCGCTCCAAGCTGGGCTGTGTGCACGAACCCCCCGTT
CAGCCCGACCGCTGCGCCTTATCCGGTAACTATCGTCTTGAGTCCAACCCGGTAAGACACGACTTATCGC
CACTGGCAGCAGCCACTGGTAACAGGATTAGCAGAGCGAGGTATGTAGGCGGTGCTACAGAGTTCTTGAA
GTGGTGGCCTAACTACGGCTACACTAGAAGAACAGTATTTGGTATCTGCGCTCTGCTGAAGCCAGTTACC
TTCGGAAAAAGAGTTGGTAGCTCTTGATCCGGCAAACAAACCACCGCTGGTAGCGGTGGTTTTTTTGTTT
GCAAGCAGCAGATTACGCGCAGAAAAAAAGGATCTCAAGAAGATCCTTTGATCTTTTCTACGGGGTCTGA
CGCTCAGTGGAACGAAAACTCACGTTAAGGGATTTTGGTCATGAGATTATCAAAAAGGATCTTCACCTAG
ATCCTTTTAAATTAAAAATGAAGTTTTAAATCAATCTAAAGTATATATGAGTAACCTGAGGCTATGGCAG
GGCCTGCCGCCCCGACGTTGGCTGCGAGCCCTGGGCCTTCACCCGAACTTGGGGGGTGGGGTGGGGAAAA
GGAAGAAACGCGGGCGTATTGGCCCCAATGGGGTCTCGGTGGGGTATCGACAGAGTGCCAGCCCTGGGAC
CGAACCCCGCGTTTATGAACAAACGACCCAACACCGTGCGTTTTATTCTGTCTTTTTATTGCCGTCATAG
CGCGGGTTCCTTCCGGTATTGTCTCCTTCCGTGTTTCAGTTAGCCTCCCCCTAGGGTGGGCGAAGAACTC
CAGCATGAGATCCCCGCGCTGGAGGATCATCCAGCCGGCGTCCCGGAAAACGATTCCGAAGCCCAACCTT
TCATAGAAGGCGGCGGTGGAATCGAAATCTCGTGATGGCAGGTTGGGCGTCGCTTGGTCGGTCATTTCGA
ACCCCAGAGTCCCGCTCAGAAGAACTCGTCAAGAAGGCGATAGAAGGCGATGCGCTGCGAATCGGGAGCG
GCGATACCGTAAAGCACGAGGAAGCGGTCAGCCCATTCGCCGCCAAGCTCTTCAGCAATATCACGGGTAG
CCAACGCTATGTCCTGATAGCGATCCGCCACACCCAGCCGGCCACAGTCGATGAATCCAGAAAAGCGGCC
ATTTTCCACCATGATATTCGGCAAGCAGGCATCGCCATGGGTCACGACGAGATCCTCGCCGTCGGGCATG
CTCGCCTTGAGCCTGGCGAACAGTTCGGCTGGCGCGAGCCCCTGATGCTCTTCGTCCAGATCATCCTGAT
CGACAAGACCGGCTTCCATCCGAGTACGTGCTCGCTCGATGCGATGTTTCGCTTGGTGGTCGAATGGGCA
GGTAGCCGGATCAAGCGTATGCAGCCGCCGCATTGCATCAGCCATGATGGATACTTTCTCGGCAGGAGCA
AGGTGAGATGACAGGAGATCCTGCCCCGGCACTTCGCCCAATAGCAGCCAGTCCCTTCCCGCTTCAGTGA
CAACGTCGAGCACAGCTGCGCAAGGAACGCCCGTCGTGGCCAGCCACGATAGCCGCGCTGCCTCGTCTTG
CAGTTCATTCAGGGCACCGGACAGGTCGGTCTTGACAAAAAGAACCGGGCGCCCCTGCGCTGACAGCCGG
AACACGGCGGCATCAGAGCAGCCGATTGTCTGTTGTGCCCAGTCATAGCCGAATAGCCTCTCCACCCAAG
CGGCCGGAGAACCTGCGTGCAATCCATCTTGTTCAATCATGCGAAACGATCCTCATCCTGTCTCTTGATC
GATCTTTGCAAAAGCCTAGGCCTCCAAAAAAGCCTCCTCACTACTTCTGGAATAGCTCAGAGGCCGAGGC
GGCCTCGGCCTCTGCATAAATAAAAAAAATTAGTCAGCCATGGGGCGGAGAATGGGCGGAACTGGGCGGA
GTTAGGGGCGGGATGGGCGGAGTTAGGGGCGGGACTATGGTTGCTGACTAATTGAGATGCATGCTTTGCA
TACTTCTGCCTGCTGGGGAGCCTGGGGACTTTCCACACCTGGTTGCTGACTAATTGAGATGCATGCTTTG
CATACTTCTGCCTGCTGGGGAGCCTGGGGACTTTCCACACCCTAACTGACACACATTCCACAGCTGGTTC
TTTCCGCCTCAGGACTCTTCCTTTTTCAATATTATTGAAGCATTTATCAGGGTTATTGTCTCATGAGCGG
ATACATATTTGAATGTATTTAGAAAAATAAACAAATAGGGGTTCCGCGCACATTTCCCCGAAAAGTGCCA
CCTG
[124 nt withheld, positions 5465-5588]
C
[91 nt withheld, positions 5590-5680]
A
[49 nt withheld, positions 5682-5730]
CCTTTGACGTTGGAGTCCACGTTCTTT
[37 nt withheld, positions 5758-5794]
ACCCTATCTCGGTCTATTCTTTTGATTTATAAGGGATTTTGCCGATTTCGGCCTATTGGTTAAAAAATGA
GCTGATTTAACAAAAATTTAACGCGAATTTT
