Features (pLannotate 1.2.2; 15 found; start..end, strand, type, name):
    161..540     +  enhancer       CMV enhancer: human cytomegalovirus immediate early enhancer
    542..741     +  promoter       CMV promoter: human cytomegalovirus (CMV) immediate early promoter
    770..788     +  promoter       T7 promoter: promoter for bacteriophage T7 RNA polymerase
    847..1746    +  CDS            NODAL (fragment): NODAL_HUMAN - Experimental evidence at protein level: Swiss-Prot protein existence level 1. Essential for mesoderm formation and axial patterning during embryonic development. From Homo sapiens (Human).
   1927..1951    +  CDS            3xFLAG (fragment): three tandem FLAG® epitope tags
   1997..2619    +  polyA_signal   hGH poly(A) signal: human growth hormone polyadenylation signal
   2768..3356    -  rep_origin     ori: high-copy-number ColE1/pMB1/pBR322/pUC origin of replication
   3578..3594    +  polyA_signal   bGH poly(A) signal (fragment): bovine growth hormone polyadenylation signal
   3685..3732    -  polyA_signal   HSV TK poly(A) signal: herpes simplex virus thymidine kinase polyadenylation signal (Cole and Stacy, 1985)
   3791..3943    -  CDS            ble (fragment): BLE_KLEPN - Experimental evidence at protein level: Swiss-Prot protein existence level 1. Binding protein with a strong affinity to the bleomycin family of antibiotics. Binds to CL990; an antimitotic-antibiotic compound. From Klebsiella pneumoniae.
   3964..4758    -  CDS            NeoR/KanR: aminoglycoside phosphotransferase from Tn5; aph(3')-II (or nptII); confers resistance to neomycin, kanamycin, and G418 (Geneticin®)
   4793..5150    -  promoter       SV40 promoter: SV40 enhancer and early promoter
   5152..5256    -  promoter       AmpR promoter: bla
   5283..5711    +  rep_origin     f1 ori (sequence partly withheld): f1 bacteriophage origin of replication; arrow indicates direction of (+) strand synthesis
   5742..1       -  CDS            lacZα (fragment) (across the origin): LacZα fragment of β-galactosidase; lacZ fragment
>Addgene plasmid #115245 | NODALvar-MYC-DYK | addgene full sequence | sequence record 222161 | Addgene NGS Result
GCCAAGCTGATCTATACATTGAATCAATATTGGCAATTAGCCATATTAGTCATTGGTTATATAGCATAAA
TCAATATTGGCTATTGGCCATTGCATACGTTGTATCTATATCATAATATGTACATTTATATTGGCTCATG
TCCAATATGACCGCCATGTTGACATTGATTATTGACTAGTTATTAATAGTAATCAATTACGGGGTCATTA
GTTCATAGCCCATATATGGAGTTCCGCGTTACATAACTTACGGTAAATGGCCCGCCTGGCTGACCGCCCA
ACGACCCCCGCCCATTGACGTCAATAATGACGTATGTTCCCATAGTAACGCCAATAGGGACTTTCCATTG
ACGTCAATGGGTGGAGTATTTACGGTAAACTGCCCACTTGGCAGTACATCAAGTGTATCATATGCCAAGT
CCGCCCCCTATTGACGTCAATGACGGTAAATGGCCCGCCTGGCATTATGCCCAGTACATGACCTTACGGG
ACTTTCCTACTTGGCAGTACATCTACGTATTAGTCATCGCTATTACCATGGTGATGCGGTTTTGGCAGTA
CACCAATGGGCGTGGATAGCGGTTTGACTCACGGGGATTTCCAAGTCTCCACCCCATTGACGTCAATGGG
AGTTTGTTTTGGCACCAAAATCAACGGGACTTTCCAAAATGTCGTAATAACCCCGCCCCGTTGACGCAAA
TGGGCGGTAGGCGTGTACGGTGGGAGGTCTATATAAGCAGAGCTCGTTTAGTGAACCGTCAGAATTTTGT
AATACGACTCACTATAGGGCGGCCGGGAATTCGTCGACTGGATCCGGTACCGAGGAGATCTGCCGCCGCG
ATCGCCATGCACGCCCACTGCCTGCCCTTCCTTCTGCACGCCTGGTGGGCCCTACTCCAGGCGGGTGCTG
CGACGGTGGCCACTGCGCTCCTGCGTACGCGGGGGCAGCCCTCGTCGCCATCCCCTCTGGCGTACATGCT
GAGCCTCTACCGCGACCCGCTGCCGAGGGCAGACATCATCCGCAGCCTACAGGCAGAAGATGTGGCAGTG
GATGGGCAGAACTGGACGTTTGCTTTTGACTTCTCCTTCCTGAGCCAACAAGAGGATCTGGCATGGGCTG
AGCTCCGGCTGCAGCTGTCCAGCCCTGTGGACCTCCCCACTGAGGGCTCACTTGCCATTGAGATTTTCCA
CCAGCCAAAGCCCGACACAGAGCAGGCTTCAGACAGCTGCTTAGAGCGGTTTCAGATGGACCTATTCACT
GTCACTTTGTCCCAGGTCACCTTTTCCTTGGGCAGCATGGTTTTGGAGGTGACCAGGCCTCTCTCCAAGT
GGCTGAAGCACCCTGGGGCCCTGGAGAAGCAGATGTCCAGGGTAGCTGGAGAGTGCTGGCCGCGGCCCCC
CACACCGCCTGCCACCAATGTGCTCCTTATGCTCTACTCCAACCTCTCGCAGGAGCAGAGGCAGCTGGGT
GGGTCCACCTTGCTGTGGGAAGCCGAGAGCTCCTGGCGGGCCCAGGAGGGACAGCTGTCCTGGGAGTGGG
GCAAGAGGCACCGTCGACATCACTTGCCAGACAGAAGTCAACTGTGTCGGAAGGTCAAGTTCCAGGTGGA
CTTCAACCTGATCGGATGGGGCTCCTGGATCATCTACCCCAAGCAGTACAACGCCTATCGCTGTGAGGGC
GAGTGTCCTAATCCTGTTGGGGAGGAGTTTCATCCGACCAACCATGCATACATCCAGGTGGCCCTGCCCT
GCTGTCCAAGGTCATATGGGACCAAAATGTTTTCATTTTACTCCATGAAGTCTGGAATGAGAATTTCTTG
GACTTGCAATATATCCTCCATGCCAAGCCTCAGAGTCTGCACGCGTACGCGGCCGCTCGAGCAGAAACTC
ATCTCAGAAGAGGATCTGGCAGCAAATGATATCCTGGATTACAAGGATGACGACGATAAGGTTTAAACGG
CCGGCCGCGGTCATAGCTGTTTCCTGAACAGATCCCGGGTGGCATCCCTGTGACCCCTCCCCAGTGCCTC
TCCTGGCCCTGGAAGTTGCCACTCCAGTGCCCACCAGCCTTGTCCTAATAAAATTAAGTTGCATCATTTT
GTCTGACTAGGTGTCCTTCTATAATATTATGGGGTGGAGGGGGGTGGTATGGAGCAAGGGGCAAGTTGGG
AAGACAACCTGTAGGGCCTGCGGGGTCTATTGGGAACCAAGCTGGAGTGCAGTGGCACAATCTTGGCTCA
CTGCAATCTCCGCCTCCTGGGTTCAAGCGATTCTCCTGCCTCAGCCTCCCGAGTTGTTGGGATTCCAGGC
ATGCATGACCAGGCTCAGCTAATTTTTGTTTTTTTGGTAGAGACGGGGTTTCACCATATTGGCCAGGCTG
GTCTCCAACTCCTAATCTCAGGTGATCTACCCACCTTGGCCTCCCAAATTGCTGGGATTACAGGCGTGAA
CCACTGCTCCCTTCCCTGTCCTTCTGATTTTAAAATAACTATACCAGCAGGAGGACGTCCAGACACAGCA
TAGGCTACCTGGCCATGCCCAACCGGTGGGACATTTGAGTTGCTTGCTTGGCACTGTCCTCTCATGCGTT
GGGTCCACTCAGTAGATGCCTGTTGAATTGGGTACGCGGCCAGCGGCGAGCGGTATCAGCTCACTCAAAG
GCGGTAATACGGTTATCCACAGAATCAGGGGATAACGCAGGAAAGAACATGTGAGCAAAAGGCCAGCAAA
AGGCCAGGAACCGTAAAAAGGCCGCGTTGCTGGCGTTTTTCCATAGGCTCCGCCCCCCTGACGAGCATCA
CAAAAATCGACGCTCAAGTCAGAGGTGGCGAAACCCGACAGGACTATAAAGATACCAGGCGTTTCCCCCT
GGAAGCTCCCTCGTGCGCTCTCCTGTTCCGACCCTGCCGCTTACCGGATACCTGTCCGCCTTTCTCCCTT
CGGGAAGCGTGGCGCTTTCTCATAGCTCACGCTGTAGGTATCTCAGTTCGGTGTAGGTCGTTCGCTCCAA
GCTGGGCTGTGTGCACGAACCCCCCGTTCAGCCCGACCGCTGCGCCTTATCCGGTAACTATCGTCTTGAG
TCCAACCCGGTAAGACACGACTTATCGCCACTGGCAGCAGCCACTGGTAACAGGATTAGCAGAGCGAGGT
ATGTAGGCGGTGCTACAGAGTTCTTGAAGTGGTGGCCTAACTACGGCTACACTAGAAGAACAGTATTTGG
TATCTGCGCTCTGCTGAAGCCAGTTACCTTCGGAAAAAGAGTTGGTAGCTCTTGATCCGGCAAACAAACC
ACCGCTGGTAGCGGTGGTTTTTTTGTTTGCAAGCAGCAGATTACGCGCAGAAAAAAAGGATCTCAAGAAG
ATCCTTTGATCTTTTCTACGGGGTCTGACGCTCAGTGGAACGAAAACTCACGTTAAGGGATTTTGGTCAT
GAGATTATCAAAAAGGATCTTCACCTAGATCCTTTTAAATTAAAAATGAAGTTTTAAATCAATCTAAAGT
ATATATGAGTAACCTGAGGCTATGGCAGGGCCTGCCGCCCCGACGTTGGCTGCGAGCCCTGGGCCTTCAC
CCGAACTTGGGGGGTGGGGTGGGGAAAAGGAAGAAACGCGGGCGTATTGGCCCCAATGGGGTCTCGGTGG
GGTATCGACAGAGTGCCAGCCCTGGGACCGAACCCCGCGTTTATGAACAAACGACCCAACACCGTGCGTT
TTATTCTGTCTTTTTATTGCCGTCATAGCGCGGGTTCCTTCCGGTATTGTCTCCTTCCGTGTTTCAGTTA
GCCTCCCCCTAGGGTGGGCGAAGAACTCCAGCATGAGATCCCCGCGCTGGAGGATCATCCAGCCGGCGTC
CCGGAAAACGATTCCGAAGCCCAACCTTTCATAGAAGGCGGCGGTGGAATCGAAATCTCGTGATGGCAGG
TTGGGCGTCGCTTGGTCGGTCATTTCGAACCCCAGAGTCCCGCTCAGAAGAACTCGTCAAGAAGGCGATA
GAAGGCGATGCGCTGCGAATCGGGAGCGGCGATACCGTAAAGCACGAGGAAGCGGTCAGCCCATTCGCCG
CCAAGCTCTTCAGCAATATCACGGGTAGCCAACGCTATGTCCTGATAGCGATCCGCCACACCCAGCCGGC
CACAGTCGATGAATCCAGAAAAGCGGCCATTTTCCACCATGATATTCGGCAAGCAGGCATCGCCATGGGT
CACGACGAGATCCTCGCCGTCGGGCATGCTCGCCTTGAGCCTGGCGAACAGTTCGGCTGGCGCGAGCCCC
TGATGCTCTTCGTCCAGATCATCCTGATCGACAAGACCGGCTTCCATCCGAGTACGTGCTCGCTCGATGC
GATGTTTCGCTTGGTGGTCGAATGGGCAGGTAGCCGGATCAAGCGTATGCAGCCGCCGCATTGCATCAGC
CATGATGGATACTTTCTCGGCAGGAGCAAGGTGAGATGACAGGAGATCCTGCCCCGGCACTTCGCCCAAT
AGCAGCCAGTCCCTTCCCGCTTCAGTGACAACGTCGAGCACAGCTGCGCAAGGAACGCCCGTCGTGGCCA
GCCACGATAGCCGCGCTGCCTCGTCTTGCAGTTCATTCAGGGCACCGGACAGGTCGGTCTTGACAAAAAG
AACCGGGCGCCCCTGCGCTGACAGCCGGAACACGGCGGCATCAGAGCAGCCGATTGTCTGTTGTGCCCAG
TCATAGCCGAATAGCCTCTCCACCCAAGCGGCCGGAGAACCTGCGTGCAATCCATCTTGTTCAATCATGC
GAAACGATCCTCATCCTGTCTCTTGATCGATCTTTGCAAAAGCCTAGGCCTCCAAAAAAGCCTCCTCACT
ACTTCTGGAATAGCTCAGAGGCCGAGGCGGCCTCGGCCTCTGCATAAATAAAAAAAATTAGTCAGCCATG
GGGCGGAGAATGGGCGGAACTGGGCGGAGTTAGGGGCGGGATGGGCGGAGTTAGGGGCGGGACTATGGTT
GCTGACTAATTGAGATGCATGCTTTGCATACTTCTGCCTGCTGGGGAGCCTGGGGACTTTCCACACCTGG
TTGCTGACTAATTGAGATGCATGCTTTGCATACTTCTGCCTGCTGGGGAGCCTGGGGACTTTCCACACCC
TAACTGACACACATTCCACAGCTGGTTCTTTCCGCCTCAGGACTCTTCCTTTTTCAATATTATTGAAGCA
TTTATCAGGGTTATTGTCTCATGAGCGGATACATATTTGAATGTATTTAGAAAAATAAACAAATAGGGGT
TCCGCGCACATTTCCCCGAAAAGTGCCACCTG
[124 nt withheld, positions 5283-5406]
C
[91 nt withheld, positions 5408-5498]
A
[49 nt withheld, positions 5500-5548]
CCTTTGACGTTGGAGTCCACGTTCTTT
[37 nt withheld, positions 5576-5612]
ACCCTATCTCGGTCTATTCTTTTGATTTATAAGGGATTTTGCCGATTTCGGCCTATTGGTTAAAAAATGA
GCTGATTTAACAAAAATTTAACGCGAATTTTAACAAAATATTAACGCTTACAATTTCCATTCGCCATTCA
GGCTGCGCAACTGTTGGGAAGGGCGATCGGTGCGGGCCTCTTCGCTATTACGCCAGCTGGCGAAAGGGGG
ATGTGCTGCAAGGCGATTAAGTTGGGTAACGCCAGGGTTTTCCCAGTCACGACGTTGTAAAACGACGGCC
AGT
